Addgene plasmid #114026: pcDNA5-hygro-eGFP-STOP-HEC1
Purpose: Inducible expression of eGFP-tagged HEC1 in FLPin Trex cell lines. Due to insertion of a STOP-codon after the eGFP-tag, this plasmid only expressed eGFP.
Depositing lab: Geert Kops. Depositing organization: Hubrecht Institute. Publication: Kinetochore-microtubule attachment is sufficient to satisfy the human spindle assembly checkpoint. Etemad B, Kuijt TE, Kops GJ. Nat Commun. 2015 Dec 1;6:8987. doi: 10.1038/ncomms9987. PubMed 26621779.
Backbone
  Vector backbone: pcDNA5/FRT/TO - hygromycin
  Vector type: Mammalian Expression
  Selectable markers: Hygromycin
Growth in bacteria
  Bacterial resistance: Ampicillin, 100 μg/mL
  Growth temperature: 37°C
  Growth strain: DH5alpha
  Copy number: High Copy
Gene/Insert
  Gene/Insert name: eGFP-STOP-HEC1
  Species: H. sapiens (human)
  Mutation: Start codon of Hec1 is mutated to stop codon
  Entrez Gene: NDC80 (a.k.a. HEC, HEC1, HsHec1, KNTC2, TID3, hsNDC80)
  Cloning method: Restriction Enzyme; 5′ cloning site Unknown (unknown if destroyed); 3′ cloning site Unknown (unknown if destroyed)
Terms and licenses: Academic/Nonprofit Terms; Industry Terms: Not Available to Industry
How to cite: pcDNA5-hygro-eGFP-STOP-HEC1 was a gift from Geert Kops (Addgene plasmid # 114026 ; http://n2t.net/addgene:114026 ; RRID:Addgene_114026)
