[The description below was written by a language model from this plasmid's Addgene catalogue record and the feature table of its GenBank file.]
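Description:
pcDNA5-hygro-eGFP-STOP-HEC1 is a 7.8 kb mammalian expression plasmid built on the pcDNA5/FRT/TO hygromycin backbone, designed for site-specific integration and tetracycline-inducible expression in Flp-In T-REx cell lines. In bacteria it is maintained at high copy from a ColE1/pUC-type origin and selected with ampicillin through the bla gene. For mammalian cells it carries an FRT site placed directly upstream of a hygromycin resistance coding sequence followed by an SV40 polyadenylation signal. No promoter is annotated for this marker. In the Flp-In system, FLP-mediated recombination into the host cell's genomic FRT site is what brings the marker under a resident promoter, so hygromycin resistance selects for correctly integrated, isogenic clones.

The expression cassette consists of the CMV immediate early enhancer and promoter followed by two tet operator sites, which keep transcription repressed by TetR in T-REx cells until tetracycline or doxycycline is added. Downstream lie a Kozak sequence, the EGFP coding sequence, the human HEC1 (NDC80) sequence and a bGH polyadenylation signal. The HEC1 portion is not annotated in the feature table but presumably occupies the unannotated stretch between EGFP and the bGH signal. The HEC1 start codon has been mutated to a stop codon, so translation ends after the EGFP tag and only EGFP is produced, not a fusion to this kinetochore protein. The record does not state the intended use explicitly, but the design fits an EGFP-only control for matched inducible eGFP-HEC1 constructs, in work on kinetochore-microtubule attachment and the spindle assembly checkpoint.
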