LOCUS       Exported 7828 bp ds-DNA circular SYN 13-MAY-2021
DEFINITION  Inducible expression of eGFP-tagged HEC1 in FLPin Trex cell lines.
            Due to insertion of a STOP-codon after the eGFP-tag, this plasmid
            only expressed eGFP. .
ACCESSION   .
VERSION     .
KEYWORDS    pcDNA5-hygro-eGFP-STOP-HEC1
SOURCE      synthetic DNA construct
  ORGANISM  synthetic DNA construct
REFERENCE   1 (bases 1 to 7828)
  AUTHORS   Etemad B, Kuijt TE, Kops GJ
  TITLE     Kinetochore-microtubule attachment is sufficient to satisfy the
            human spindle assembly checkpoint.
  JOURNAL   Nat Commun. 2015 Dec 1;6:8987. doi: 10.1038/ncomms9987.
  PUBMED    26621779
REFERENCE   2 (bases 1 to 7828)
  AUTHORS   .
  TITLE     Direct Submission
  JOURNAL   Exported May 13, 2021 from SnapGene Server 1.1.58
            http://www.snapgene.com
FEATURES             Location/Qualifiers
     source          1..7828
                     /organism="synthetic DNA construct"
                     /mol_type="other DNA"
     enhancer        62..441
                     /label=CMV enhancer
                     /note="human cytomegalovirus immediate early enhancer"
     promoter        442..645
                     /label=CMV promoter
                     /note="human cytomegalovirus (CMV) immediate early
                     promoter"
     primer_bind     596..616
                     /label=CMV-F
                     /note="Human CMV immediate early promoter, forward primer"
     protein_bind    647..665
                     /gene="tetO"
                     /label=tet operator
                     /bound_moiety="tetracycline repressor TetR"
                     /note="bacterial operator O2 for the tetR and tetA genes"
     protein_bind    668..686
                     /gene="tetO"
                     /label=tet operator
                     /bound_moiety="tetracycline repressor TetR"
                     /note="bacterial operator O2 for the tetR and tetA genes"
     primer_bind     696..720
                     /label=LNCX
                     /note="Human CMV promoter, forward primer"
     regulatory      901..910
                     /regulatory_class="other"
                     /note="vertebrate consensus sequence for strong initiation
                     of translation (Kozak, 1987)"
     CDS             907..1623
                     /codon_start=1
                     /product="enhanced GFP"
                     /label=EGFP
                     /translation="MVSKGEELFTGVVPILVELDGDVNGHKFSVSGEGEGDATYGKLTL
                     KFICTTGKLPVPWPTLVTTLTYGVQCFSRYPDHMKQHDFFKSAMPEGYVQERTIFFKDD
                     GNYKTRAEVKFEGDTLVNRIELKGIDFKEDGNILGHKLEYNYNSHNVYIMADKQKNGIK
                     VNFKIRHNIEDGSVQLADHYQQNTPIGDGPVLLPDNHYLSTQSALSKDPNEKRDHMVLL
                     EFVTAAGITLGMDELYK"
     CDS             907..1623
                     /codon_start=1
                     /product="the original enhanced GFP (Yang et al., 1996)"
                     /label=EGFP
                     /note="mammalian codon-optimized"
                     /translation="MVSKGEELFTGVVPILVELDGDVNGHKFSVSGEGEGDATYGKLTL
                     KFICTTGKLPVPWPTLVTTLTYGVQCFSRYPDHMKQHDFFKSAMPEGYVQERTIFFKDD
                     GNYKTRAEVKFEGDTLVNRIELKGIDFKEDGNILGHKLEYNYNSHNVYIMADKQKNGIK
                     VNFKIRHNIEDGSVQLADHYQQNTPIGDGPVLLPDNHYLSTQSALSKDPNEKRDHMVLL
                     EFVTAAGITLGMDELYK"
     primer_bind     complement(952..973)
                     /label=EGFP-N
                     /note="EGFP, reverse primer"
     primer_bind     complement(1213..1232)
                     /label=EXFP-R
                     /note="For distinguishing EGFP variants, reverse primer"
     primer_bind     1560..1581
                     /label=EGFP-C
                     /note="EGFP, forward primer"
     primer_bind     complement(3607..3624)
                     /label=BGH-rev
                     /note="Bovine growth hormone terminator, reverse primer.
                     Also called BGH reverse"
     polyA_signal    3613..3837
                     /label=bGH poly(A) signal
                     /note="bovine growth hormone polyadenylation signal"
     primer_bind     complement(3970..3989)
                     /label=F1ori-R
                     /note="F1 origin, reverse primer"
     protein_bind    4121..4168
                     /label=FRT
                     /bound_moiety="FLP recombinase from the Saccharomyces
                     cerevisiae 2u plasmid"
                     /note="FLP-mediated recombination occurs in the 8-bp core
                     sequence TCTAGAAA (Turan and Bode, 2011)."
     CDS             4176..5198
                     /codon_start=1
                     /gene="aph(4)-Ia"
                     /product="aminoglycoside phosphotransferase from E. coli"
                     /label=HygR
                     /note="confers resistance to hygromycin"
                     /translation="KKPELTATSVEKFLIEKFDSVSDLMQLSEGEESRAFSFDVGGRGY
                     VLRVNSCADGFYKDRYVYRHFASAALPIPEVLDIGEFSESLTYCISRRAQGVTLQDLPE
                     TELPAVLQPVAEAMDAIAAADLSQTSGFGPFGPQGIGQYTTWRDFICAIADPHVYHWQT
                     VMDDTVSASVAQALDELMLWAEDCPEVRHLVHADFGSNNVLTDNGRITAVIDWSEAMFG
                     DSQYEVANIFFWRPWLACMEQQTRYFERRHPELAGSPRLRAYMLRIGLDQLYQSLVDGN
                     FDDAAWAQGRCDAIVRSGAGTVGRTQIARRSAAVWTDGCVEVLADSGNRRPSTRPRAKE
                     "
     polyA_signal    5328..5449
                     /label=SV40 poly(A) signal
                     /note="SV40 polyadenylation signal"
     primer_bind     complement(5365..5384)
                     /label=SV40pA-R
                     /note="SV40 polyA, reverse primer"
     primer_bind     5419..5438
                     /label=EBV-rev
                     /note="SV40 polyA terminator, reverse primer"
     primer_bind     complement(5498..5514)
                     /label=M13 rev
                     /note="common sequencing primer, one of multiple similar
                     variants"
     primer_bind     complement(5498..5514)
                     /label=M13 Reverse
                     /note="In lacZ gene. Also called M13-rev"
     primer_bind     complement(5511..5533)
                     /label=M13/pUC Reverse
                     /note="In lacZ gene"
     protein_bind    5522..5538
                     /label=lac operator
                     /bound_moiety="lac repressor encoded by lacI"
                     /note="The lac repressor binds to the lac operator to
                     inhibit transcription in E. coli. This inhibition can be
                     relieved by adding lactose or
                     isopropyl-beta-D-thiogalactopyranoside (IPTG)."
     promoter        complement(5546..5576)
                     /label=lac promoter
                     /note="promoter for the E. coli lac operon"
     protein_bind    5591..5612
                     /label=CAP binding site
                     /bound_moiety="E. coli catabolite activator protein"
                     /note="CAP binding activates transcription in the presence
                     of cAMP."
     primer_bind     complement(5729..5746)
                     /label=L4440
                     /note="L4440 vector, forward primer"
     rep_origin      complement(5900..6488)
                     /direction=LEFT
                     /label=ori
                     /note="high-copy-number ColE1/pMB1/pBR322/pUC origin of
                     replication"
     primer_bind     complement(5980..5999)
                     /label=pBR322ori-F
                     /note="pBR322 origin, forward primer"
     CDS             complement(6659..7519)
                     /codon_start=1
                     /gene="bla"
                     /product="beta-lactamase"
                     /label=AmpR
                     /note="confers resistance to ampicillin, carbenicillin, and
                     related antibiotics"
                     /translation="MSIQHFRVALIPFFAAFCLPVFAHPETLVKVKDAEDQLGARVGYI
                     ELDLNSGKILESFRPEERFPMMSTFKVLLCGAVLSRIDAGQEQLGRRIHYSQNDLVEYS
                     PVTEKHLTDGMTVRELCSAAITMSDNTAANLLLTTIGGPKELTAFLHNMGDHVTRLDRW
                     EPELNEAIPNDERDTTMPVAMATTLRKLLTGELLTLASRQQLIDWMEADKVAGPLLRSA
                     LPAGWFIADKSGAGERGSRGIIAALGPDGKPSRIVVIYTTGSQATMDERNRQIAEIGAS
                     LIKHW"
     primer_bind     7282..7301
                     /label=Amp-R
                     /note="Ampicillin resistance gene, reverse primer"
     promoter        complement(7520..7624)
                     /gene="bla"
                     /label=AmpR promoter
     primer_bind     complement(7699..7718)
                     /label=pRS-marker
                     /note="pRS vectors, use to sequence yeast selectable
                     marker"
ORIGIN
        1 aatctgctta gggttaggcg ttttgcgctg cttcgcgatg tacgggccag atatacgcgt
       61 tgacattgat tattgactag ttattaatag taatcaatta cggggtcatt agttcatagc
      121 ccatatatgg agttccgcgt tacataactt acggtaaatg gcccgcctgg ctgaccgccc
      181 aacgaccccc gcccattgac gtcaataatg acgtatgttc ccatagtaac gccaataggg
      241 actttccatt gacgtcaatg ggtggagtat ttacggtaaa ctgcccactt ggcagtacat
      301 caagtgtatc atatgccaag tacgccccct attgacgtca atgacggtaa atggcccgcc
      361 tggcattatg cccagtacat gaccttatgg gactttccta cttggcagta catctacgta
      421 ttagtcatcg ctattaccat ggtgatgcgg ttttggcagt acatcaatgg gcgtggatag
      481 cggtttgact cacggggatt tccaagtctc caccccattg acgtcaatgg gagtttgttt
      541 tggcaccaaa atcaacggga ctttccaaaa tgtcgtaaca actccgcccc attgacgcaa
      601 atgggcggta ggcgtgtacg gtgggaggtc tatataagca gagctctccc tatcagtgat
      661 agagatctcc ctatcagtga tagagatcgt cgacgagctc gtttagtgaa ccgtcagatc
      721 gcctggagac gccatccacg ctgttttgac ctccatagaa gacaccggga ccgatccagc
      781 ctccggactc tagcgtttaa acttaagctt ggtaccgagc tcggatccac tagtccagtg
      841 tggtggaatt ctgcagatat ccagcacagt ggcggccgct cgagtctagc gctaccggtc
      901 gccaccatgg tgagcaaggg cgaggagctg ttcaccgggg tggtgcccat cctggtcgag
      961 ctggacggcg acgtaaacgg ccacaagttc agcgtgtccg gcgagggcga gggcgatgcc
     1021 acctacggca agctgaccct gaagttcatc tgcaccaccg gcaagctgcc cgtgccctgg
     1081 cccaccctcg tgaccaccct gacctacggc gtgcagtgct tcagccgcta ccccgaccac
     1141 atgaagcagc acgacttctt caagtccgcc atgcccgaag gctacgtcca ggagcgcacc
     1201 atcttcttca aggacgacgg caactacaag acccgcgccg aggtgaagtt cgagggcgac
     1261 accctggtga accgcatcga gctgaagggc atcgacttca aggaggacgg caacatcctg
     1321 gggcacaagc tggagtacaa ctacaacagc cacaacgtct atatcatggc cgacaagcag
     1381 aagaacggca tcaaggtgaa cttcaagatc cgccacaaca tcgaggacgg cagcgtgcag
     1441 ctcgccgacc actaccagca gaacaccccc atcggcgacg gccccgtgct gctgcccgac
     1501 aaccactacc tgagcaccca gtccgccctg agcaaagacc ccaacgagaa gcgcgatcac
     1561 atggtcctgc tggagttcgt gaccgccgcc gggatcactc tcggcatgga cgagctgtac
     1621 aagtccggac tcagatccta gaagcgcagt tcagtttcca gcggtggtgc tggccgcctc
     1681 tccatgcagg agttaagatc ccaggatgta aataaacaag gcctctatac ccctcaaacc
     1741 aaagagaaac caacctttgg aaagttgagt ataaacaaac cgacatctga aagaaaagtc
     1801 tcgctatttg gcaaaagaac tagtggacat ggatcacgga atagtcaact tggtatattt
     1861 tccagttctg agaaaatcaa ggacccgaga ccacttaacg acaaagcatt cattcagcag
     1921 tgtattcgac aactctgtga gtttcttaca gaaaatggtt atgcacataa tgtgtccatg
     1981 aaatctctac aagctccctc tgttaaagac ttcctgaaga tcttcacatt tctttatggc
     2041 ttcctgtgcc cctcatacga acttcctgac acaaagtttg aagaagaggt tccaagaatc
     2101 tttaaagacc ttgggtatcc ttttgcacta tccaaaagct ccatgtacac agtgggggct
     2161 cctcatacat ggcctcacat tgtggcagcc ttagtttggc taatagactg catcaagata
     2221 catactgcca tgaaagaaag ctcaccttta tttgatgatg ggcagccttg gggagaagaa
     2281 actgaagatg gaattatgca taataagttg tttttggact acaccataaa atgctatgag
     2341 agttttatga gtggtgccga cagctttgat gagatgaatg cagagctgca gtcaaaactg
     2401 aaggatttat ttaatgtgga tgcttttaag ctggaatcat tagaagcaaa aaacagagca
     2461 ttgaatgaac agattgcaag attggaacaa gaaagagaaa aagaaccgaa tcgtctagag
     2521 tcgttgagaa aactgaaggc ttccttacaa ggagatgttc aaaagtatca ggcatacatg
     2581 agcaatttgg agtctcattc agccattctt gaccagaaat taaatggtct caatgaggaa
     2641 attgctagag tagaactaga atgtgaaaca ataaaacagg agaacactcg actacagaat
     2701 atcattgaca accagaagta ctcagttgca gacattgagc gaataaatca tgaaagaaat
     2761 gaattgcagc agactattaa taaattaacc aaggacctgg aagctgaaca acagaagttg
     2821 tggaatgagg agttaaaata tgccagaggc aaagaagcga ttgaaacaca attagcagag
     2881 tatcacaaat tggctagaaa attaaaactt attcctaaag gtgctgagaa ttccaaaggt
     2941 tatgactttg aaattaagtt taatcccgag gctggtgcca actgccttgt caaatacagg
     3001 gctcaagttt atgtacctct taaggaactc ctgaatgaaa ctgaagaaga aattaataaa
     3061 gccctaaata aaaaaatggg tttggaggat actttagaac aattgaatgc aatgataaca
     3121 gaaagcaaga gaagtgtgag aactctgaaa gaagaagttc aaaagctgga tgatctttac
     3181 caacaaaaaa ttaaggaagc agaggaagag gatgaaaaat gtgccagtga gcttgagtcc
     3241 ttggagaaac acaagcacct gctagaaagt actgttaacc aggggctcag tgaagctatg
     3301 aatgaattag atgctgttca gcgggaatac caactagttg tgcaaaccac gactgaagaa
     3361 agacgaaaag tgggaaataa cttgcaacgt ctgttagaga tggttgctac acatgttggg
     3421 tctgtagaga aacatcttga ggagcagatt gctaaagttg atagagaata tgaagaatgc
     3481 atgtcagaag atctctcgga aaatattaaa gagattagag ataagtatga gaagaaagct
     3541 actctaatta agtcttctga agaatgactc gacggtaccg cgggcccgtt taaacccgct
     3601 gatcagcctc gactgtgcct tctagttgcc agccatctgt tgtttgcccc tcccccgtgc
     3661 cttccttgac cctggaaggt gccactccca ctgtcctttc ctaataaaat gaggaaattg
     3721 catcgcattg tctgagtagg tgtcattcta ttctgggggg tggggtgggg caggacagca
     3781 agggggagga ttgggaagac aatagcaggc atgctgggga tgcggtgggc tctatggctt
     3841 ctgaggcgga aagaaccagc tggggctcta gggggtatcc ccnnnnnnnn nnnnnnnnnn
     3901 nnnnnnnnnn nnnnnnnnnn nnnnnnnnnn nnnnnnnnnn nnnnnnnnnn nnnnnnnnnn
     3961 nnnnnnnnnn nnnnnnnnnn nnnnnnnnnn nnnnnnnnnn nnnnnncnnn nnnnnnnnnn
     4021 nnnnnnnnnn nnnnnnnnnn nnnnnnnnnn nnnnnnnnnn nnnnnnnnnn nnnnnnnnnn
     4081 nnnnnnnnnn nnnnnnnnag ggtgatggtt cacgtaccta gaagttccta ttccgaagtt
     4141 cctattctct agaaagtata ggaacttcct tggccaaaaa gcctgaactc accgcgacgt
     4201 ctgtcgagaa gtttctgatc gaaaagttcg acagcgtctc cgacctgatg cagctctcgg
     4261 agggcgaaga atctcgtgct ttcagcttcg atgtaggagg gcgtggatat gtcctgcggg
     4321 taaatagctg cgccgatggt ttctacaaag atcgttatgt ttatcggcac tttgcatcgg
     4381 ccgcgctccc gattccggaa gtgcttgaca ttggggaatt cagcgagagc ctgacctatt
     4441 gcatctcccg ccgtgcacag ggtgtcacgt tgcaagacct gcctgaaacc gaactgcccg
     4501 ctgttctgca gccggtcgcg gaggccatgg atgcgatcgc tgcggccgat cttagccaga
     4561 cgagcgggtt cggcccattc ggaccgcaag gaatcggtca atacactaca tggcgtgatt
     4621 tcatatgcgc gattgctgat ccccatgtgt atcactggca aactgtgatg gacgacaccg
     4681 tcagtgcgtc cgtcgcgcag gctctcgatg agctgatgct ttgggccgag gactgccccg
     4741 aagtccggca cctcgtgcac gcggatttcg gctccaacaa tgtcctgacg gacaatggcc
     4801 gcataacagc ggtcattgac tggagcgagg cgatgttcgg ggattcccaa tacgaggtcg
     4861 ccaacatctt cttctggagg ccgtggttgg cttgtatgga gcagcagacg cgctacttcg
     4921 agcggaggca tccggagctt gcaggatcgc cgcggctccg ggcgtatatg ctccgcattg
     4981 gtcttgacca actctatcag agcttggttg acggcaattt cgatgatgca gcttgggcgc
     5041 agggtcgatg cgacgcaatc gtccgatccg gagccgggac tgtcgggcgt acacaaatcg
     5101 cccgcagaag cgcggccgtc tggaccgatg gctgtgtaga agtactcgcc gatagtggaa
     5161 accgacgccc cagcactcgt ccgagggcaa aggaatagca cgtactacga gatttcgatt
     5221 ccaccgccgc cttctatgaa aggttgggct tcggaatcgt tttccgggac gccggctgga
     5281 tgatcctcca gcgcggggat ctcatgctgg agttcttcgc ccaccccaac ttgtttattg
     5341 cagcttataa tggttacaaa taaagcaata gcatcacaaa tttcacaaat aaagcatttt
     5401 tttcactgca ttctagttgt ggtttgtcca aactcatcaa tgtatcttat catgtctgta
     5461 taccgtcgac ctctagctag agcttggcgt aatcatggtc atagctgttt cctgtgtgaa
     5521 attgttatcc gctcacaatt ccacacaaca tacgagccgg aagcataaag tgtaaagcct
     5581 ggggtgccta atgagtgagc taactcacat taattgcgtt gcgctcactg cccgctttcc
     5641 agtcgggaaa cctgtcgtgc cagctgcatt aatgaatcgg ccaacgcgcg gggagaggcg
     5701 gtttgcgtat tgggcgctct tccgcttcct cgctcactga ctcgctgcgc tcggtcgttc
     5761 ggctgcggcg agcggtatca gctcactcaa aggcggtaat acggttatcc acagaatcag
     5821 gggataacgc aggaaagaac atgtgagcaa aaggccagca aaaggccagg aaccgtaaaa
     5881 aggccgcgtt gctggcgttt ttccataggc tccgcccccc tgacgagcat cacaaaaatc
     5941 gacgctcaag tcagaggtgg cgaaacccga caggactata aagataccag gcgtttcccc
     6001 ctggaagctc cctcgtgcgc tctcctgttc cgaccctgcc gcttaccgga tacctgtccg
     6061 cctttctccc ttcgggaagc gtggcgcttt ctcatagctc acgctgtagg tatctcagtt
     6121 cggtgtaggt cgttcgctcc aagctgggct gtgtgcacga accccccgtt cagcccgacc
     6181 gctgcgcctt atccggtaac tatcgtcttg agtccaaccc ggtaagacac gacttatcgc
     6241 cactggcagc agccactggt aacaggatta gcagagcgag gtatgtaggc ggtgctacag
     6301 agttcttgaa gtggtggcct aactacggct acactagaag aacagtattt ggtatctgcg
     6361 ctctgctgaa gccagttacc ttcggaaaaa gagttggtag ctcttgatcc ggcaaacaaa
     6421 ccaccgctgg tagcggtggt ttttttgttt gcaagcagca gattacgcgc agaaaaaaag
     6481 gatctcaaga agatcctttg atcttttcta cggggtctga cgctcagtgg aacgaaaact
     6541 cacgttaagg gattttggtc atgagattat caaaaaggat cttcacctag atccttttaa
     6601 attaaaaatg aagttttaaa tcaatctaaa gtatatatga gtaaacttgg tctgacagtt
     6661 accaatgctt aatcagtgag gcacctatct cagcgatctg tctatttcgt tcatccatag
     6721 ttgcctgact ccccgtcgtg tagataacta cgatacggga gggcttacca tctggcccca
     6781 gtgctgcaat gataccgcga gacccacgct caccggctcc agatttatca gcaataaacc
     6841 agccagccgg aagggccgag cgcagaagtg gtcctgcaac tttatccgcc tccatccagt
     6901 ctattaattg ttgccgggaa gctagagtaa gtagttcgcc agttaatagt ttgcgcaacg
     6961 ttgttgccat tgctacaggc atcgtggtgt cacgctcgtc gtttggtatg gcttcattca
     7021 gctccggttc ccaacgatca aggcgagtta catgatcccc catgttgtgc aaaaaagcgg
     7081 ttagctcctt cggtcctccg atcgttgtca gaagtaagtt ggccgcagtg ttatcactca
     7141 tggttatggc agcactgcat aattctctta ctgtcatgcc atccgtaaga tgcttttctg
     7201 tgactggtga gtactcaacc aagtcattct gagaatagtg tatgcggcga ccgagttgct
     7261 cttgcccggc gtcaatacgg gataataccg cgccacatag cagaacttta aaagtgctca
     7321 tcattggaaa acgttcttcg gggcgaaaac tctcaaggat cttaccgctg ttgagatcca
     7381 gttcgatgta acccactcgt gcacccaact gatcttcagc atcttttact ttcaccagcg
     7441 tttctgggtg agcaaaaaca ggaaggcaaa atgccgcaaa aaagggaata agggcgacac
     7501 ggaaatgttg aatactcata ctcttccttt ttcaatatta ttgaagcatt tatcagggtt
     7561 attgtctcat gagcggatac atatttgaat gtatttagaa aaataaacaa ataggggttc
     7621 cgcgcacatt tccccgaaaa gtgccacctg acgtcgacgg atcgggagat ctcccgatcc
     7681 cctatggtgc actctcagta caatctgctc tgatgccgca tagttaagcc agtatctgct
     7741 ccctgcttgt gtgttggagg tcgctgagta gtgcgcgagc aaaatttaag ctacaacaag
     7801 gcaaggcttg accgacaatt gcatgaag
//
